Addgene plasmid #74989: Puro-TTL-TTF-1-HDD
Purpose: Human TTF-1 (NKX2-1) cDNA with the homeodomain deleted
Depositing lab: David Mu. Depositing organization: Eastern Virginia Medical School. Publication: Thyroid Transcription Factor 1 Reprograms Angiogenic Activities of Secretome. Wood LW, Cox NI, Phelps CA, Lai SC, Poddar A, Talbot C Jr, Mu D. Sci Rep. 2016 Feb 25;6:19857. doi: 10.1038/srep19857. PubMed 26912193.
Backbone
  Vector backbone: Puro-TTL
  Backbone manufacturer: Clontech
  Backbone size w/o insert (bp): 6602
  Total vector size (bp): 7718
  Modifications to backbone: TTF-1-HDD insert cloned into the Xho I site
  Vector type: Mammalian Expression, Retroviral
  Selectable markers: Puromycin
Growth in bacteria
  Bacterial resistance: Ampicillin, 100 μg/mL
  Growth temperature: 37°C
  Growth strain: NEB Stable
  Copy number: Unknown
Gene/Insert
  Gene/Insert name: TTF-1 HDD mutant (alt name: NKX2-1)
  Species: H. sapiens (human)
  Mutation: Homeodomain
  Entrez Gene: NKX2-1 (a.k.a. BCH, BHC, NK-2, NKX2.1, NKX2A, NMTC1, T/EBP, TEBP, TITF1, TTF-1, TTF1)
  Cloning method: Restriction Enzyme; 5′ cloning site Xho I (not destroyed); 3′ cloning site Xho I (not destroyed)
  Sequencing primers: 5′ CCCTTGAACCTCCTCGTTCGACC; 3′ GAGACGTGCTACTTCCATTTGTC
Terms and licenses: Academic/Nonprofit Terms; Industry Terms: Not Available to Industry
How to cite: Puro-TTL-TTF-1-HDD was a gift from David Mu (Addgene plasmid # 74989 ; http://n2t.net/addgene:74989 ; RRID:Addgene_74989)
