[The description below was written by a language model from this plasmid's Addgene catalogue record and pLannotate feature annotations shown in this document.]
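Description:
Puro-TTL-TTF-1-HDD is a self-inactivating gammaretroviral (MMLV/MSCV-type) vector for tetracycline-regulated expression of a homeodomain-deleted mutant of human thyroid transcription factor 1 (TTF-1, NKX2-1) in mammalian cells. It is built on the Puro-TTL backbone, with the mutant cDNA inserted at a single XhoI site that is retained on both sides of the insert. In bacteria the plasmid replicates from a high-copy ColE1/pUC-type origin and is selected with ampicillin through the bla gene. Fragments of rop and bom and an SV40 enhancer/early promoter are also annotated in the backbone.

A CMV enhancer/promoter fused to a truncated 5' LTR drives synthesis of the viral genomic RNA in packaging cells. It is followed by a packaging signal and a truncated gag segment lacking its start codon, which together support encapsidation. Inside the provirus, the PTight Tet-responsive promoter (seven tet operators upstream of a minimal CMV promoter) controls the NKX2-1 fragment, so expression depends on a tetracycline-controlled transactivator supplied separately; none is annotated on this plasmid. Downstream, a mouse PGK promoter drives puromycin N-acetyltransferase for selection of transduced cells. The ΔU3 3' LTR silences LTR-driven transcription after integration, leaving the internal promoters in control.

Because the homeodomain is the DNA-binding region of this transcription factor, the construct plausibly serves as a DNA-binding-deficient comparator to wild-type TTF-1, although the record states only that the homeodomain is deleted. The catalogue lists a total size of 7,718 bp, whereas the annotated assembled sequence is 7,583 nt, a discrepancy the record does not explain.
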