Features (pLannotate 1.2.2; 19 found; start..end, strand, type, name):
    310..513     +  promoter       CMV promoter: human cytomegalovirus (CMV) immediate early promoter
    514..689     +  LTR            5' LTR (truncated): truncated long terminal repeat from Moloney murine sarcoma virus
    811..1085    +  misc_feature   MESV Ψ (fragment): packaging signal of murine embryonic stem cell virus
   1152..1568    +  CDS            gag (truncated): truncated Moloney murine leukemia virus (MMLV) gag gene lacking the start codon
   1600..1914    +  promoter       tight TRE promoter: Tet-responsive promoter PTight, consisting of seven tet operator sequences followed by the minimal CMV promoter
   1924..1951    +  misc_feature   MCS (fragment): pUC18/19 multiple cloning site
   1975..2943    +  CDS            NKX2-1 (fragment): NKX21_HUMAN - Also known as NKX2A, TITF1, TTF1. Experimental evidence at protein level: Swiss-Prot protein existence level 1. Transcription factor that binds and activates the promoter of thyroid specific genes such as thyroglobulin, thyroperoxidase, and thyrotropin receptor. Crucial in the maintenance of the thyroid differentiation phenotype. May play a role in lung development and surfactant homeostasis. Forms a regulatory loop with GRHL2 that coordinates lung epithelial cell morphogenesis and differentiation. Activates the transcription of GNRHR and plays a role in enhancing the circadian o
   2969..3468    +  promoter       PGK promoter: mouse phosphoglycerate kinase 1 promoter
   3489..4088    +  CDS            PuroR: puromycin N-acetyltransferase; pac from Streptomyces alboniger; confers resistance to puromycin
   4175..4247    +  CDS            env (fragment): murine leukemia virus gPr80 envelope polyprotein precursor; env; proteolytically cleaved into gp70SU and p15TM subunits
   4289..4714    +  LTR            3' LTR (ΔU3): self-inactivating 3' long terminal repeat (LTR) from Moloney murine leukemia virus
   4783..4823    +  CDS            rop (fragment): Rop protein, which maintains plasmids at low copy number; rop
   4925..4963    +  misc_feature   bom (fragment): basis of mobility region from pBR322
   4980..5309    +  promoter       SV40 promoter: SV40 enhancer and early promoter
   5315..5416    +  misc_feature   bom (fragment): basis of mobility region from pBR322
   5602..6190    -  rep_origin     ori: high-copy-number ColE1/pMB1/pBR322/pUC origin of replication
   6361..7221    -  CDS            AmpR: β-lactamase; bla; confers resistance to ampicillin, carbenicillin, and related antibiotics
   7222..7326    -  promoter       AmpR promoter: bla
   7512..309     +  enhancer       CMV enhancer (across the origin): human cytomegalovirus immediate early enhancer
>Addgene plasmid #74989 | Puro-TTL-TTF-1-HDD | addgene full sequence | sequence record 146334 | Addgene assembled sequence
TCCGCGTTACATAACTTACGGTAAATGGCCCGCCTGGCTGACCGCCCAACGACCCCCGCCCATTGACGTC
AATAATGACGTATGTTCCCATAGTAACGCCAATAGGGACTTTCCATTGACGTCAATGGGTGGAGTATTTA
CGGTAAACTGCCCACTTGGCAGTACATCAAGTGTATCATATGCCAAGTACGCCCCCTATTGACGTCAATG
ACGGTAAATGGCCCGCTCTGGCATTATGCCCAGTACATGACCTTATGGGACTTTCCTACTTGGCAGTACA
TCTACGTATTAGTCATCGCTATTACCATGGTGATGCGGTTTTGGCAGTACATCAATGGGCGTGGATAGCG
GTTTGACTCACGGGGATTTCCAAGTCTCCACCCCATTGACGTCAATGGGAGTTTGTTTTGGCACCAAAAT
CAACGGGACTTTCCAAAATGTCGTAACAACTCCGCCCCATTGACGCAAATGGGCGGTAGGCGTGTACGGT
GGGAGGTCTATATAAGCAGAGCTCAATAAAAGAGCCCACAACCCCTCACTCGGCGCGCCAGTCTTCCGAT
AGACTGCGTCGCCCGGGTACCCGTATTCCCAATAAAGCCTCTTGCTGTTTGCATCCGAATCGTGGTCTCG
CTGTTCCTTGGGAGGGTCTCCTCTGAGTGATTGACTACCCACGACGGGGGTCTTTCATTTGGGGGCTCGT
CCGGGATTTGGAGACCCCTGCCCAGGGACCACCGACCCACCACCGGGAGGTAAGCTGGCCAGCAACTTAT
CTGTGTCTGTCCGATTGTCTAGTGTCTATGTTTGATGTTATGCGCCTGCGTCTGTACTAGTTAGCTAACT
AGCTCTGTATCTGGCGGACCCGTGGTGGAACTGACGAGTTCTGAACACCCGGCCGCAACCCTGGGAGACG
TCCCAGGGACTTTGGGGGCCGTTTTTGTGGCCCGACCTGAGGAAGGGAGTCGATGTGGAATCCGACCCCG
TCAGGATATGTGGTTCTGGTAGGAGACGAGAACCTAAAACAGTTCCCGCCTCCGTCTGAATTTTTGCTTT
CGGTTTGGAACCGAAGCCGCGCGTCTTGTCTGCTGCAGCGCTGCAGCATCGTTCTGTGTTGTCTCTGTCT
GACTGTGTTTCTGTATTTGTCTGAAAATTAGGGCCAGACTGTTACCACTCCCTTAAGTTTGACCTTAGGT
CACTGGAAAGATGTCGAGCGGATCGCTCACAACCAGTCGGTAGATGTCAAGAAGAGACGTTGGGTTACCT
TCTGCTCTGCAGAATGGCCAACCTTTAACGTCGGATGGCCGCGAGACGGCACCTTTAACCGAGACCTCAT
CACCCAGGTTAAGATCAAGGTCTTTTCACCTGGCCCGCATGGACACCCAGACCAGGTCCCCTACATCGTG
ACCTGGGAAGCCTTGGCTTTTGACCCCCCTCCCTGGGTCAAGCCCTTTGTACACCCTAAGCCTCCGCCTC
CTCTTCCTCCATCCGCCCCGTCTCTCCCCCTTGAACCTCCTCGTTCGACCCCGCCTCGATCCTCCCTTTA
TCCAGCCCTCACTCCTTCTCTAGGCGCCGGAATTGAAGATCTGGGGGATCGATACCGTCGAGTTTACTCC
CTATCAGTGATAGAGAACGTATGTCGAGTTTACTCCCTATCAGTGATAGAGAACGATGTCGAGTTTACTC
CCTATCAGTGATAGAGAACGTATGTCGAGTTTACTCCCTATCAGTGATAGAGAACGTATGTCGAGTTTAC
TCCCTATCAGTGATAGAGAACGTATGTCGAGTTTATCCCTATCAGTGATAGAGAACGTATGTCGAGTTTA
CTCCCTATCAGTGATAGAGAACGTATGTCGAGGTAGGCGTGTACGGTGGGAGGCCTATATAAGCAGAGCT
CGTTTAGTGAACCGTCAGATCGCCTGGAGAATTAATTCGAGCTCGGTACCCGGGGATCCTCCGGAACTTA
GCAGTCTCGAGACCATGTCGATGAGTCCAAAGCACACGACTCCGTTCTCAGTGTCTGACATCTTGAGTCC
CCTGGAGGAAAGCTACAAGAAAGTGGGCATGGAGGGCGGCGGCCTCGGGGCTCCGCTGGCGGCGTACAGG
CAGGGCCAGGCGGCACCGCCAACAGCGGCCATGCAGCAGCACGCCGTGGGGCACCACGGCGCCGTCACCG
CCGCCTACCACATGACGGCGGCGGGGGTGCCCCAGCTCTCGCACTCCGCCGTGGGGGGCTACTGCAACGG
CAACCTGGGCAACATGAGCGAGCTGCCGCCGTACCAGGACACCATGAGGAACAGCGCCTCTGGCCCCGGA
TGGTACGGCGCCAACCCAGACCCGCGCTTCCCCGCCATCTCCCGCTTCATGGGCCCGGCGAGCGGCATGA
ACATGAGCGGCATGGGCGGCCTGGGCTCGCTGGGGGACGTGAGCAAGAACATGGCCCCGCTGCCAAGCGC
GCCGCGCAGGAAGCGCCGGGTGCTCTTCTCGCAGGGTGACCTCGACAAGGCGGCGCAGCAGCAACTGCAG
CAGGACAGCGGCGGCGGCGGGGGCGGCGGGGGCACCGGGTGCCCGCAGCAGCAACAGGCTCAGCAGCAGT
CGCCGCGACGCGTGGCGGTGCCGGTCCTGGTGAAAGACGGCAAACCGTGCCAGGCGGGTGCCCCCGCGCC
GGGCGCCGCCAGCCTACAAGGCCACGCGCAGCAGCAGGCGCAGCACCAGGCGCAGGCCGCGCAGGCGGCG
GCAGCGGCCATCTCCGTGGGCAGCGGTGGCGCCGGCCTTGGCGCACACCCGGGCCACCAGCCAGGCAGCG
CAGGCCAGTCTCCGGACCTGGCGCACCACGCCGCCAGCCCCGCGGCGCTGCAGGGCCAGGTATCCAGCCT
GTCCCACCTGAACTCCTCGGGCTCGGACTACGGCACCATGTCCTGCTCCACCTTGCTATACGGTCGGACC
TGGTGACTCGAGGTTAACGAATTCTACCGGGTAGGGGAGGCGCTTTTCCCAAGGCAGTCTGGAGCATGCG
CTTTAGCAGCCCCGCTGGGCACTTGGCGCTACACAAGTGGCCTCTGGCCTCGCACACATTCCACATCCAC
CGGTAGGCGCCAACCGGCTCCGTTCTTTGGTGGCCCCTTCGCGCCACCTTCTACTCCTCCCCTAGTCAGG
AAGTTCCCCCCCGCCCCGCAGCTCGCGTCGTGCAGGACGTGACAAATGGAAGTAGCACGTCTCACTAGTC
TCGTGCAGATGGACAGCACCGCTGAGCAATGGAAGCGGGTAGGCCTTTGGGGCAGCGGCCAATAGCAGCT
TTGCTCCTTCGCTTTCTGGGCTCAGAGGCTGGGAAGGGGTGGGTCCGGGGGCGGGCTCAGGGGCGGGCTC
AGGGGCGGGGCGGGCGCCCGAAGGTCCTCCGGAGGCCCGGCATTCTGCACGCTTCAAAAGCGCACGTCTG
CCGCGCTGTTCTCCTCTTCCTCATCTCCGGGCCTTTCGACCTGCAGCCCAAGCTTACCATGACCGAGTAC
AAGCCCACGGTGCGCCTCGCCACCCGCGACGACGTCCCCAGGGCCGTACGCACCCTCGCCGCCGCGTTCG
CCGACTACCCCGCCACGCGCCACACCGTCGATCCGGACCGCCACATCGAGCGGGTCACCGAGCTGCAAGA
ACTCTTCCTCACGCGCGTCGGGCTCGACATCGGCAAGGTGTGGGTCGCGGACGACGGCGCCGCGGTGGCG
GTCTGGACCACGCCGGAGAGCGTCGAAGCGGGGGCGGTGTTCGCCGAGATCGGCCCGCGCATGGCCGAGT
TGAGCGGTTCCCGGCTGGCCGCGCAGCAACAGATGGAAGGCCTCCTGGCGCCGCACCGGCCCAAGGAGCC
CGCGTGGTTCCTGGCCACCGTCGGCGTCTCGCCCGACCACCAGGGCAAGGGTCTGGGCAGCGCCGTCGTG
CTCCCCGGAGTGGAGGCGGCCGAGCGCGCCGGGGTGCCCGCCTTCCTGGAGACCTCCGCGCCCCGCAACC
TCCCCTTCTACGAGCGGCTCGGCTTCACCGTCACCGCCGACGTCGAGGTGCCCGAAGGACCGCGCACCTG
GTGCATGACCCGCAAGCCCGGTGCCTGACGCCCGCCCCACGACCCGCAGCGCCCGACCGAAAGGAGCGCA
CGACCCCATGCATCGAATCGCGTCCTGCAGGCCGATACCGTCGAGATATCAGTGGTCCAGGCTCTAGTTT
TGACTCAACAATATCACCAGCTGAAGCCTATAGAGTACGAGCCATAGATAAAATAAAAGATTTTATTTAG
TCTCCAGAAAAAGGGGGGAATGAAAGACCCCACCTGTAGGTTTGGCAAGCTAGCTTAAGTAACGCCATTT
TGCAAGGCATGGAAAAATACATAACTGAGAATAGAGAAGTTCAGATCAAGGTCAGGAACAGATGGAACAG
GGTCGACCCTAGAGAACCATCAGATGTTTCCAGGGTGCCCCAAGGACCTGAAATGACCCTGTGCCTTATT
TGAACTAACCAATCAGTTCGCTTCTCGCTTCTGTTCGCGCGCTTCTGCTCCCCGAGCTCAATAAAAGAGC
CCACAACCCCTCACTCGGGGCGCCAGTCCTCCGATTGACTGAGTCGCCCGGGTACCCGTGTATCCAATAA
ACCCTCTTGCAGTTGCATCCGACTTGTGGTCTCGCTGTTCCTTGGGAGGGTCTCCTCTGAGTGATTGACT
ACCCGTCAGCGGGGGTCTTTCATTTGGGGGCTCGTCCGGGATCGGGAGACCCCTGCCCAGGGACCACCGA
CCCACCACCGGGAGGTAAGCTGGCTGCCTCGCGCGTTTCGGTGATGACGGTGAAAACCTCTGACACATGC
AGCTCCCGGAGACGGTCACAGCTTGTCTGTAAGCGGATGCCGGGAGCAGACAAGCCCGTCAGGGCGCGTC
AGCGGGTGTTGGCGGGTGTCGGGGCGCAGCCATGACCCAGTCACGTAGCGATAGCGGAGTGTAGATCCGG
CTGTGGAATGTGTGTCAGTTAGGGTGTGGAAAGTCCCCAGGCTCCCCAGCAGGCAGAAGTATGCAAAGCA
TGCATCTCAATTAGTCAGCAACCAGGTGTGGAAAGTCCCCAGGCTCCCCAGCAGGCAGAAGTATGCAAAG
CATGCATCTCAATTAGTCAGCAACCATAGTCCCGCCCCTAACTCCGCCCATCCCGCCCCTAACTCCGCCC
AGTTCCGCCCATTCTCCGCCCCATGGCTGACTAATTTTTTTTATTTATGCAGAGGCCGAGGCCGCCTCGG
CCTCTGAGCTATTCCAGAAGTAGTGAGGAGGCTTTTTTGGAGGCCTAGGCTTTTGCAAAAAGCTTACTGG
CTTAACTATGCGGCATCAGAGCAGATTGTACTGAGAGTGCACCATATGCGGTGTGAAATACCGCACAGAT
GCGTAAGGAGAAAATACCGCATCAGGCGCTCTTCCGCTTCCTCGCTCACTGACTCGCTGCGCTCGGTCGT
TCGGCTGCGGCGAGCGGTATCAGCTCACTCAAAGGCGGTAATACGGTTATCCACAGAATCAGGGGATAAC
GCAGGAAAGAACATGTGAGCAAAAGGCCAGCAAAAGGCCAGGAACCGTAAAAAGGCCGCGTTGCTGGCGT
TTTTCCATAGGCTCCGCCCCCCTGACGAGCATCACAAAAATCGACGCTCAAGTCAGAGGTGGCGAAACCC
GACAGGACTATAAAGATACCAGGCGTTTCCCCCTGGAAGCTCCCTCGTGCGCTCTCCTGTTCCGACCCTG
CCGCTTACCGGATACCTGTCCGCCTTTCTCCCTTCGGGAAGCGTGGCGCTTTCTCATAGCTCACGCTGTA
GGTATCTCAGTTCGGTGTAGGTCGTTCGCTCCAAGCTGGGCTGTGTGCACGAACCCCCCGTTCAGCCCGA
CCGCTGCGCCTTATCCGGTAACTATCGTCTTGAGTCCAACCCGGTAAGACACGACTTATCGCCACTGGCA
GCAGCCACTGGTAACAGGATTAGCAGAGCGAGGTATGTAGGCGGTGCTACAGAGTTCTTGAAGTGGTGGC
CTAACTACGGCTACACTAGAAGGACAGTATTTGGTATCTGCGCTCTGCTGAAGCCAGTTACCTTCGGAAA
AAGAGTTGGTAGCTCTTGATCCGGCAAACAAACCACCGCTGGTAGCGGTGGTTTTTTTGTTTGCAAGCAG
CAGATTACGCGCAGAAAAAAAGGATCTCAAGAAGATCCTTTGATCTTTTCTACGGGGTCTGACGCTCAGT
GGAACGAAAACTCACGTTAAGGGATTTTGGTCATGAGATTATCAAAAAGGATCTTCACCTAGATCCTTTT
AAATTAAAAATGAAGTTTTAAATCAATCTAAAGTATATATGAGTAAACTTGGTCTGACAGTTACCAATGC
TTAATCAGTGAGGCACCTATCTCAGCGATCTGTCTATTTCGTTCATCCATAGTTGCCTGACTCCCCGTCG
TGTAGATAACTACGATACGGGAGGGCTTACCATCTGGCCCCAGTGCTGCAATGATACCGCGAGACCCACG
CTCACCGGCTCCAGATTTATCAGCAATAAACCAGCCAGCCGGAAGGGCCGAGCGCAGAAGTGGTCCTGCA
ACTTTATCCGCCTCCATCCAGTCTATTAATTGTTGCCGGGAAGCTAGAGTAAGTAGTTCGCCAGTTAATA
GTTTGCGCAACGTTGTTGCCATTGCTGCAGGCATCGTGGTGTCACGCTCGTCGTTTGGTATGGCTTCATT
CAGCTCCGGTTCCCAACGATCAAGGCGAGTTACATGATCCCCCATGTTGTGCAAAAAAGCGGTTAGCTCC
TTCGGTCCTCCGATCGTTGTCAGAAGTAAGTTGGCCGCAGTGTTATCACTCATGGTTATGGCAGCACTGC
ATAATTCTCTTACTGTCATGCCATCCGTAAGATGCTTTTCTGTGACTGGTGAGTACTCAACCAAGTCATT
CTGAGAATAGTGTATGCGGCGACCGAGTTGCTCTTGCCCGGCGTCAACACGGGATAATACCGCGCCACAT
AGCAGAACTTTAAAAGTGCTCATCATTGGAAAACGTTCTTCGGGGCGAAAACTCTCAAGGATCTTACCGC
TGTTGAGATCCAGTTCGATGTAACCCACTCGTGCACCCAACTGATCTTCAGCATCTTTTACTTTCACCAG
CGTTTCTGGGTGAGCAAAAACAGGAAGGCAAAATGCCGCAAAAAAGGGAATAAGGGCGACACGGAAATGT
TGAATACTCATACTCTTCCTTTTTCAATATTATTGAAGCATTTATCAGGGTTATTGTCTCATGAGCGGAT
ACATATTTGAATGTATTTAGAAAAATAAACAAATAGGGGTTCCGCGCACATTTCCCCGAAAAGTGCCACC
TGACGTCTAAGAAACCATTATTATCATGACATTAACCTATAAAAATAGGCGTATCACGAGGCCCTTTCGT
CTTCAAGAATTAGCTTGGCCATTGCATACGTTGTATCCATATCATAATATGTACATTTATATTGGCTCAT
GTCCAACATTACCGCCATGTTGACATTGATTATTGACTAGTTATTAATAGTAATCAATTACGGGGTCATT
AGTTCATAGCCCATATATGGAGT
