>Addgene plasmid #74989 | Puro-TTL-TTF-1-HDD | depositor partial sequence | sequence record 141840 | Puro-TTL-TTF-1-HDD sequence 972 bps
ATGTCGATGAGTCCAAAGCACACGACTCCGTTCTCAGTGTCTGACATCTTGAGTCCCCTGGAGGAAAGCT
ACAAGAAAGTGGGCATGGAGGGCGGCGGCCTCGGGGCTCCGCTGGCGGCGTACAGGCAGGGCCAGGCGGC
ACCGCCAACAGCGGCCATGCAGCAGCACGCCGTGGGGCACCACGGCGCCGTCACCGCCGCCTACCACATG
ACGGCGGCGGGGGTGCCCCAGCTCTCGCACTCCGCCGTGGGGGGCTACTGCAACGGCAACCTGGGCAACA
TGAGCGAGCTGCCGCCGTACCAGGACACCATGAGGAACAGCGCCTCTGGCCCCGGATGGTACGGCGCCAA
CCCAGACCCGCGCTTCCCCGCCATCTCCCGCTTCATGGGCCCGGCGAGCGGCATGAACATGAGCGGCATG
GGCGGCCTGGGCTCGCTGGGGGACGTGAGCAAGAACATGGCCCCGCTGCCAAGCGCGCCGCGCAGGAAGC
GCCGGGTGCTCTTCTCGCAGGGTGACCTCGACAAGGCGGCGCAGCAGCAACTGCAGCAGGACAGCGGCGG
CGGCGGGGGCGGCGGGGGCACCGGGTGCCCGCAGCAGCAACAGGCTCAGCAGCAGTCGCCGCGACGCGTG
GCGGTGCCGGTCCTGGTGAAAGACGGCAAACCGTGCCAGGCGGGTGCCCCCGCGCCGGGCGCCGCCAGCC
TACAAGGCCACGCGCAGCAGCAGGCGCAGCACCAGGCGCAGGCCGCGCAGGCGGCGGCAGCGGCCATCTC
CGTGGGCAGCGGTGGCGCCGGCCTTGGCGCACACCCGGGCCACCAGCCAGGCAGCGCAGGCCAGTCTCCG
GACCTGGCGCACCACGCCGCCAGCCCCGCGGCGCTGCAGGGCCAGGTATCCAGCCTGTCCCACCTGAACT
CCTCGGGCTCGGACTACGGCACCATGTCCTGCTCCACCTTGCTATACGGTCGGACCTGGTGA
