>Addgene plasmid #74989 | Puro-TTL-TTF-1-HDD | addgene partial sequence | sequence record 154048 | pLXSN5 5'-CCCTTGAACCTCCTCGTTCGACC-3'
TCACTCCTTCTCTAGGCGCCGGAATTGAAGATCTGGGGGATCGATACCGTCGAGTTTACTCCCTATCAGT
GATAGAGAACGTATGTCGAGTTTACTCCCTATCAGTGATAGAGAACGATGTCGAGTTTACTCCCTATCAG
TGATAGAGAACGTATGTCGAGTTTACTCCCTATCAGTGATAGAGAACGTATGTCGAGTTTACTCCCTATC
AGTGATAGAGAACGTATGTCGAGTTTATCCCTATCAGTGATAGAGAACGTATGTCGAGTTTACTCCCTAT
CAGTGATAGAGAACGTATGTCGAGGTAGGCGTGTACGGTGGGAGGCCTATATAAGCAGAGCTCGTTTAGT
GAACCGTCAGATCGCCTGGAGAATTAATTCGAGCTCGGTACCCGGGGATCCTCCGGAACTTAGCAGTCTC
GAGACCATGTCGATGAGTCCAAAGCACACGACTCCGTTCTCAGTGTCTGACATCTTGAGTCCCCTGGAGG
AAAGCTACAAGAAAGTGGGCATGGAGGGCGGCGGCCTCGGGGCTCCGCTGGCGGCGTACAGGCAGGGCCA
GGCGGCACCGCCAACAGCGGCCATGCAGCAGCACGCCGTGGGGCACCACGGCGCCGTCACCGCCGCCTAC
CACATGACGGCGGCGGGGGTGCCCCAGCTCTCGCACTCCGCCGTGGGGGGCTACTGCAACGGCAACCTGG
GCAACATGAGCGAGCTGCCGCCGTACCAGGACACCATGAGGAACAGCGCCTCTGGCCCCGGATGGTACGG
CGCCAA
