>Addgene plasmid #74989 | Puro-TTL-TTF-1-HDD | addgene partial sequence | sequence record 156336 | LNCX 5'-AGCTCGTTTAGTGAACCGTCAGATC-3'
CCGGGGATCCTCCGGAACTTAGCAGTCTCGAGACCATGTCGATGAGTCCAAAGCACACGACTCCGTTCTC
AGTGTCTGACATCTTGAGTCCCCTGGAGGAAAGCTACAAGAAAGTGGGCATGGAGGGCGGCGGCCTCGGG
GCTCCGCTGGCGGCGTACAGGCAGGGCCAGGCGGCACCGCCAACAGCGGCCATGCAGCAGCACGCCGTGG
GGCACCACGGCGCCGTCACCGCCGCCTACCACATGACGGCGGCGGGGGTGCCCCAGCTCTCGCACTCCGC
CGTGGGGGGCTACTGCAACGGCAACCTGGGCAACATGAGCGAGCTGCCGCCGTACCAGGACACCATGAGG
AACAGCGCCTCTGGCCCCGGATGGTACGGCGCCAACCCAGACCCGCGCTTCCCCGCCATCTCCCGCTTCA
TGGGCCCGGCGAGCGGCATGAACATGAGCGGCATGGGCGGCCTGGGCTCGCTGGGGGACGTGAGCAAGAA
CATGGCCCCGCTGCCAAGCGCGCCGCGCAGGAAGCGCCGGGTGCTCTTCTCGCAGGGTGACCTCGACAAG
GCGGCGCAGCAGCAACTGCAGCAGGACAGCGGCGGCGGCGGGGGCGGCGGGGGCACCGGGTGCCCGCAGC
AGCAACAGGCTCAGCAGCAGTCGCCGCGACGCGTGGCGGTGCCGGTCCTGGTGAAAGACGGCAAACCGTG
CCAGGCGGGTGCCCCCGCGCCGGGCGCCGCCAGCCTACAAGGCCACGCGCAGCAGCAGGCGCAGCACCAG
GCGCAGGCCGCGCAGGCGGCGGCAGCGGCCATCTCCGTGGGCAGCGGTGGCGCCGGCCTTGGCGCACA
